>Addgene plasmid #51985 | Nano-lantern(Ca2+)_117/pcDNA3 | depositor partial sequence | sequence record 80023 | insert
GGATCCGCCACCATGGTGAGCAAGGGCGAGGAGCTGTTCACCGGGGTGGTGCCCATCCTGGTCGAGCTGG
ACGGCGACGTAAACGGCCACAAGTTCAGCGTGTCCGGCGAGGGCGAGGGCGATGCCACCTACGGCAAGCT
GACCCTGAAGCTGATCTGCACCACCGGCAAGCTGCCCGTGCCCTGGCCCACCCTCGTGACCACCCTGGGC
TACGGCCTGCAGTGCTTCGCCCGCTACCCCGACCACATGAAGCAGCACGACTTCTTCAAGTCCGCCATGC
CCGAAGGCTACGTCCAGGAGCGCACCATCTTCTTCAAGGACGACGGCAACTACAAGACCCGCGCCGAGGT
GAAGTTCGAGGGCGACACCCTGGTGAACCGCATCGAGCTGAAGGGCATCGACTTCAAGGAGGACGGCAAC
ATCCTGGGGCACAAGCTGGAGTACAACTACAACAGCCACAACGTCTATATCACCGCCGACAAGCAGAAGA
ACGGCATCAAGGCCAACTTCAAGATCCGCCACAACATCGAGGACGGCGGCGTGCAGCTCGCCGACCACTA
CCAGCAGAACACCCCCATCGGCGACGGCCCCGTGCTGCTGCCCGACAACCACTACCTGAGCTACCAGTCC
AAGCTGAGCAAAGACCCCAACGAGAAGCGCGATCACATGGTCCTGCTGGAGTTCGTGACCGCCGCCGGGG
GTACCAAGGTGTACGACCCCGAGCAGAGGAAGAGGATGATCACCGGCCCCCAGTGGTGGGCCAGGTGCAA
GCAGATGAACGTGCTGGACAGCTTCATCAACTACTACGACAGCGAGAAGCACGCCGAGAACGCCGTGATC
TTCCTGCACGGCAACGCCACTAGCAGCTACCTGTGGAGGCACGTGGTGCCCCACATCGAGCCCGTGGCCA
GGTGCATCATCCCCGATCTGATCGGCATGGGCAAGAGCGGCAAGAGCGGCAACGGCAGCTACAGGCTGCT
GGACCACTACAAGTACCTGACCGCCTGGTTCGAGCTCCTGAACCTGCCCAAGAAGATCATCTTCGTGGGC
CACGACTGGGGCGCCGCCCTGGCCTTCCACTACGCCTACGAGCACCAGGACAGGATCAAGGCCATCGTGC
ACATGGAGAGCGTGGTGGACGTGATCGAGAGCTGGGACGAGTGGCCAGACATCGAGGAGGACATCGCCCT
GATCAAGAGCGAGGAGGGCGAGAAGATGGTGCTGGAGAACAACTTCTTCGTGGAGACCGTGCTGCCCAGC
AAGATCATGAGAAAGCTGGAGCCCGAGGAGTTCGCCGCCTACCTGGAGCCCTTCAAGGAGAAGGGCGAGG
TGAGAAGACCCACCCTGAGCTGGCCCAGAGAGATCCCCCTGGTGAAGGGCCCATGGATGCATGACCAACT
GACAGAAGAGCAGATTGCAGAGTTCAAAGAAGCCTTCTCATTATTCGACAAGGATGGGGACGGCACCATC
ACCACAAAGGAACTTGGCACCGTTATGAGGTCGCTTGGACAAAACCCAACGGAAGCAGAATTGCAGGATA
TGATCAATGAAGTCGATGCTGATGGCAATGGAACGATTTACTTTCCTGAATTTCTTACTATGATGGCTAG
AAAAATGAAGGACACAGACAGCGAAGAGGAAATCCGAGAAGCATTCCGTGTTTTTGACAAGGATGGGAAC
GGCTACATCAGCGCTGCTGAATTACGTCACGTCATGACAAACCTCGGGGAGAAGTTAACAGATGAAGAAG
TTGATGAAATGATAAGGGAAGCAGATATCGATGGTGATGGCCAAGTAAACTATGAAGAGTTTGTACAAAT
GATGACAGCAAAGGGGGGCTCCAAGAGGCGCTGGAAGAAAAACTTCATTGCCGTCAGCGCTGCCAACCGG
TTCAAGAAGATCTCCAGCTCCGGGGCACTGGAGCTCGGCAAGCCCGACGTGGTGCAGATCGTGAGAAACT
ACAACGCCTACCTGAGAGCCAGCGACGACCTGCCCAAGCTGTTCATCGAGGGCGACCCCGGCTTCTTCAG
CAACGCCATCGTGGAGGGCGCCAAGAAGTTCCCCAACACCGAGTTCGTGAAGGTGAAGGGCCTGCACTTC
CTCCAGGAGGACGCCCCCGACGAGATGGGCAAGTACATCAAGAGCTTCGTGGAGAGAGTGCTGAAGAACG
AGCAGTAAGAATTC
