>Addgene plasmid #51985 | Nano-lantern(Ca2+)_117/pcDNA3 | addgene partial sequence | sequence record 81336 | CMV-F 5'-CGCAAATGGGCGGTAGGCGTG-3'
TCTCTGGCTACTAGAGAACCCACTGCTTACTGGCTTATCGAAATTAATACGACTCACTATAGGGAGACCC
AAGCTTGGTACCGAGCTCGGATCCGATGGTGAGCAAGGGCGAGGAGCTGTTCACCGGGGTGGTGCCCATC
CTGGTCGAGCTGGACGGCGACGTAAACGGCCACAAGTTCAGCGTGTCCGGCGAGGGCGAGGGCGATGCCA
CCTACGGCAAGCTGACCCTGAAGCTGATCTGCACCACCGGCAAGCTGCCCGTGCCCTGGCCCACCCTCGT
GACCACCCTGGGCTACGGCCTGCAGTGCTTCGCCCGCTACCCCGACCACATGAAGCAGCACGACTTCTTC
AAGTCCGCCATGCCCGAAGGCTACGTCCAGGAGCGCACCATCTTCTTCAAGGACGACGGCAACTACAAGA
CCCGCGCCGAGGTGAAGTTCGAGGGCGACACCCTGGTGAACCGCATCGAGCTGAAGGGCATCGACTTCAA
GGAGGACGGCAACATCCTGGGGCACAAGCTGGAGTACAACTACAACAGCCACAACGTCTATATCACCGCC
GACAAGCAGAAGAACGGCATCAAGGCCAACTTCAAGATCCGCCACAACATCGAGGACGGCGGCGTGCAGC
TCGCCGACCACTACCAGCAGAACACCCCCATCGGCGACGGCCCCGTGCTGCTGCCCGACAACCACTACCT
GAGCTACCAGTCCAAGCTGAGCAAAGACCCCAACGAGAAGCGCGATCACATGGTCCTGCTGGAGTTCGTG
ACCGCCGCCGGGGGTACCAAGGTGTACGACCCCGAGCAGAGGAAGAGGATGATCACCGGCCCCCAGTGGT
GGGCCAGGTGCAAGCAGATGAACGTGCTGGACAGCTTCATCAACTACTACGA
