>Addgene plasmid #51985 | Nano-lantern(Ca2+)_117/pcDNA3 | addgene partial sequence | sequence record 82090 | EGFP-C 5'-CATGGTCCTGCTGGAGTTCGTG-3'
AGGATGATCACCGGCCCCCAGTGGTGGGCCAGGTGCAAGCAGATGAACGTGCTGGACAGCTTCATCAACT
ACTACGACAGCGAGAAGCACGCCGAGAACGCCGTGATCTTCCTGCACGGCAACGCCACTAGCAGCTACCT
GTGGAGGCACGTGGTGCCCCACATCGAGCCCGTGGCCAGGTGCATCATCCCCGATCTGATCGGCATGGGC
AAGAGCGGCAAGAGCGGCAACGGCAGCTACAGGCTGCTGGACCACTACAAGTACCTGACCGCCTGGTTCG
AGCTTCTGAACCTGCCCAAGAAGATCATCTTCGTGGGCCACGACTGGGGCGCCGCCCTGGCCTTCCACTA
CGCCTACGAGCACCAGGACAGGATCAAGGCCATCGTGCACATGGAGAGCGTGGTGGACGTGATCGAGAGC
TGGGACGAGTGGCCAGACATCGAGGAGGACATCGCCCTGATCAAGAGCGAGGAGGGCGAGAAGATGGTGC
TGGAGAACAACTTCTTCGTGGAGACCGTGCTGCCCAGCAAGATCATGAGAAAGCTGGAGCCCGAGGAGTT
CGCCGCCTACCTGGAGCCCTTCAAGGAGAAGGGCGAGGTGAGAAGACCCACCCTGAGCTGGCCCAGAGAG
ATCCCCCTGGTGAAGGGCCCATGGATGCATGACCAACTGACAGAAGAGCAGATTGCAGAGTTCAAAGAAG
CCTTCTCATTATTCGACAAGGATGGGGACGGCACCATCACCACAAAGGAACTTGGCACCGTTATGAGGTC
GCTTGGACAAA
