>Addgene plasmid #51985 | Nano-lantern(Ca2+)_117/pcDNA3 | addgene partial sequence | sequence record 82091 | BGH-rev 5'-TAGAAGGCACAGTCGAGG-3'
AATAGGGCCCTCTAGATGCATGCTCGAGCGGCCGCCAGTGTGATGGATATCTGCAGAATTCTTACTGCTC
GTTCTTCAGCACTCTCTCCACGAAGCTCTTGATGTACTTGCCCATCTCGTCGGGGGCGTCCTCCTGGAGG
AAGTGCAGGCCCTTCACCTTCACGAACTCGGTGTTGGGGAACTTCTTGGCGCCCTCCACGATGGCGTTGC
TGAAGAAGCCGGGGTCACCCTCGATGAACAGCTTGGGCAGGTCGTCGCTGGCTCTCAGGTAGGCGTTGTA
GTTTCTCACGATCTGCACCACGTCGGGCTTGCCGAGCTCCAGTGCCCCGGAGCTGGAGATCTTCTTGAAC
CGGTTGGCAGCGCTGACGGCAATGAAGTTTTTCTTCCAGCGCCTCTTGGAGCCCCCCTTTGCTGTCATCA
TTTGTACAAACTCTTCATAGTTTACTTGGCCATCACCATCGATATCTGCTTCCCTTATCATTTCATCAAC
TTCTTCATCTGTTAACTTCTCCCCGAGGTTTGTCATGACGTGACGTAATTCAGCAGCGCTGATGTAGCCG
TTCCCATCCTTGTCAAAAACACGGAATGCTTCTCGGATTTCCTCTTCGCTGTCTGTGTCCTTCATTTTTC
TAGCCATCATAGTAAGAAATTCAGGAAAGTAAATCGTTCCATTGCCATCAGCATCGACTTCATTGATCAT
ATCCTGCAATTCTGCTTCCGTTGGGTTTTGTCCAAGCGACCTCATAACGGTGCCAAGTTCCTTTGTGGTG
ATGGTGCCGTCCCCATCCTTGTCGAATAATGAGAAGGCTTCTTTGAACTCTGCAATCTGCTCTTCTGTCA
GTTGGTCATGCATCCATGGGCCCTTCACCAGGG
