[The description below was written by a language model from this plasmid's Addgene catalogue record.]
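Description:
Nano-lantern(Ca2+)_117/pcDNA3 is a mammalian expression plasmid built on the commercial pcDNA3 backbone and designed to produce a genetically encoded luminescent calcium indicator in cultured mammalian cells. It is maintained in E. coli as a high-copy plasmid under ampicillin selection. No feature table accompanies the record, so the regulatory elements are not listed explicitly. However, the CMV-forward and BGH-reverse sequencing primers are consistent with the standard pcDNA3 arrangement, in which the insert sits between a CMV immediate-early promoter and a bovine growth hormone polyadenylation signal.

The insert, named Nano-lantern_CaM-2GS, is a synthetic open reading frame of roughly 2.2 kb cloned between BamHI and EcoRI sites, both of which are retained. Nano-lantern reporters are chimeras of a Renilla luciferase variant and a bright yellow fluorescent protein, in which energy transfer from the luciferase to the fluorescent acceptor boosts light output. The record specifies only the Rluc8 luciferase component, carrying an S257G substitution. The insert name indicates a calmodulin-based (CaM) sensing module with a linker variant labelled 2GS, but the record does not detail the domain arrangement. The stated apparent Kd for Ca2+ is 117 nM, which gives the construct its name and suggests it belongs to a series with different affinities.

The plasmid is intended for transfecting mammalian cells to monitor intracellular calcium through luminescence rather than fluorescence excitation, in the context of single-cell and whole-body luminescence imaging. The depositor notes that minor discrepancies between the quality-control and depositor sequences have no functional consequence.
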