Addgene plasmid #51985: Nano-lantern(Ca2+)_117/pcDNA3
Purpose: mammalian expression of a Nano-lantern-based luminescent Ca2+ indicator with Kd=117nM
Depositing lab: Takeharu Nagai. Depositing organization: The University of Osaka. Publication: Luminescent proteins for high-speed single-cell and whole-body imaging. Saito K, Chang YF, Horikawa K, Hatsugai N, Higuchi Y, Hashida M, Yoshida Y, Matsuda T, Arai Y, Nagai T. Nat Commun. 2012;3:1262. doi: 10.1038/ncomms2248. PubMed 23232392.
Backbone
  Vector backbone: pcDNA3
  Backbone manufacturer: Invitrogen
  Vector type: Mammalian Expression
Growth in bacteria
  Bacterial resistance: Ampicillin, 100 μg/mL
  Growth temperature: 37°C
  Growth strain: DH5alpha
  Copy number: High Copy
Gene/Insert
  Gene/Insert name: Nano-lantern_CaM-2GS
  Species: Synthetic
  Insert size (bp): 2200
  Mutation: S257G in Rluc8
  Cloning method: Restriction Enzyme; 5′ cloning site BamHI (not destroyed); 3′ cloning site EcoRI (not destroyed)
  Sequencing primers: 5′ CMV-F; 3′ BGHrev
Terms and licenses: Academic/Nonprofit Terms; Industry Terms: Not Available to Industry
Depositor comments: GenBank accession number: JN859494 The minor discrepancies between the QC and depositor sequence have no functional consequence.
How to cite: Nano-lantern(Ca2+)_117/pcDNA3 was a gift from Takeharu Nagai (Addgene plasmid # 51985 ; http://n2t.net/addgene:51985 ; RRID:Addgene_51985)
